Addgene plasmid #140253: miniCGBE1 (pBM1219)
Purpose: CMV promoter expression plasmid for rAPOBEC1(R33A)-nCas9-P2A-EGFP
Depositing lab: Keith Joung. Publication: CRISPR C-to-G base editors for inducing targeted DNA transversions in human cells. Kurt IC, Zhou R, Iyer S, Garcia SP, Miller BR, Langner LM, Grunewald J, Joung JK. Nat Biotechnol. 2020 Jul 20. pii: 10.1038/s41587-020-0609-x. doi: 10.1038/s41587-020-0609-x. PubMed 32690971.
Backbone
  Vector backbone: CMV
  Backbone manufacturer: pCMV-ABEmax-P2A-EGFP (Addgene #112101)
  Backbone size w/o insert (bp): 3400
  Total vector size (bp): 9195
  Vector type: Mammalian Expression
Growth in bacteria
  Bacterial resistance: Ampicillin, 100 μg/mL
  Growth temperature: 37°C
  Growth strain: DH5alpha
  Copy number: High Copy
Gene/Insert
  Gene/Insert name: BE4max(R33A)-ΔUGI (alt name: bpNLS-rAPOBEC1(R33A)-nCas9-bpNLS-P2A-EGFP)
  Species: R. norvegicus (rat); S. pyogenes
  Insert size (bp): 5930
  Mutation: R33A in rAPOBEC1, D10A in Cas9
  Promoter: CMV
  Cloning method: Gibson Cloning
  Sequencing primers: 5′ CGCAAATGGGCGGTAGGCGTG; 3′ TAGAAGGCACAGTCGAGG
Resource information
  A portion of this plasmid was derived from a plasmid made by: Addgene #140251
Terms and licenses: Academic/Nonprofit Terms; Industry Terms: Not Available to Industry
How to cite: miniCGBE1 (pBM1219) was a gift from Keith Joung (Addgene plasmid # 140253 ; http://n2t.net/addgene:140253 ; RRID:Addgene_140253)
