[The description below was written by a language model from this plasmid's Addgene catalogue record and pLannotate feature annotations shown in this document.]
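Description:
miniCGBE1 (pBM1219) is a 9,195 bp mammalian expression plasmid encoding a compact CRISPR C-to-G base editor. It was built by Gibson assembly in a CMV-driven backbone derived from pCMV-ABEmax-P2A-EGFP. In E. coli it is maintained at high copy number through a ColE1/pUC-type origin and selected with ampicillin via the bla (AmpR) gene and its own promoter. Short lac regulatory remnants (a lacI fragment, CAP site, lac promoter and operator), a bom fragment and small MCS and SV40 promoter fragments are carried over from the backbone and have no stated role in the payload.

The expression cassette lies on the reverse strand of the annotated sequence. The CMV immediate-early enhancer and promoter, followed by a T7 promoter, drive a single open reading frame that ends at a bovine growth hormone polyadenylation signal. The frame encodes rat APOBEC1 cytidine deaminase carrying the R33A substitution, fused to Streptococcus pyogenes Cas9 carrying D10A. The D10A change makes Cas9 a nickase; the annotation tool splits it into N- and C-terminal segments, but they are contiguous. According to the catalogue entry, bipartite nuclear localisation signals flank the fusion, and a P2A self-cleaving peptide links it to EGFP; these short elements are not separately annotated in the feature table. The EGFP is therefore made as a separate protein that marks transfected cells.

The insert name, BE4max(R33A)-ΔUGI, indicates a BE4max-type editor lacking the uracil glycosylase inhibitor domains. The construct is used to induce targeted C-to-G transversions in human cells. No guide RNA cassette is annotated, so the guide must be supplied from a separate construct.
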