Features (pLannotate 1.2.2; 18 found; start..end, strand, type, name):
    502..594     +  CDS            lacI (fragment): lac repressor; lacI; The lac repressor binds to the lac operator to inhibit transcription in E. coli. This inhibition can be relieved by adding lactose or isopropyl-β-D-thiogalactopyranoside (IPTG).
    607..628     +  protein_bind   CAP binding site: CAP binding activates transcription in the presence of cAMP. E. coli catabolite activator protein
    643..673     +  promoter       lac promoter: promoter for the E. coli lac operon
    681..697     +  protein_bind   lac operator: The lac repressor binds to the lac operator to inhibit transcription in E. coli. This inhibition can be relieved by adding lactose or isopropyl-β-D-thiogalactopyranoside (IPTG). lac repressor encoded by lacI
    746..762     -  misc_feature   MCS (fragment): pBluescript multiple cloning site
    767..788     -  promoter       SV40 promoter (fragment): SV40 enhancer and early promoter
    792..1016    -  polyA_signal   bGH poly(A) signal: bovine growth hormone polyadenylation signal
   1071..1787    -  CDS            EGFP: EGFP is a basic (constitutively fluorescent) green fluorescent protein published in 1996, derived from Aequorea victoria. It is reported to be a rapidly-maturing weak dimer with moderate acid sensitivity.
   1930..4424    -  CDS            Cas9(C) (fragment): C-terminal portion of Streptococcus pyogenes Cas9 (Zetsche et al., 2015)
   4425..6026    -  CDS            dCas9(N): N-terminal portion of catalytically inactive Streptococcus pyogenes dCas9 carrying the D10A mutation (Zetsche et al., 2015)
   6123..6806    -  CDS            Apobec1: ABEC1_RAT - Experimental evidence at protein level: Swiss-Prot protein existence level 1. Catalytic component of the apolipoprotein B mRNA editing enzyme complex which is responsible for the postranscriptional editing of a CAA codon for Gln to a UAA codon for stop in the APOB mRNA. May also play a role in the epigenetic regulation of gene expression by participating in DNA demethylation. From Rattus norvegicus (Rat).
   6877..6895    -  promoter       T7 promoter: promoter for bacteriophage T7 RNA polymerase
   6937..7140    -  promoter       CMV promoter: human cytomegalovirus (CMV) immediate early promoter
   7141..7520    -  enhancer       CMV enhancer: human cytomegalovirus immediate early enhancer
   7675..7719    +  misc_feature   bom (fragment): basis of mobility region from pBR322
   7790..7894    +  promoter       AmpR promoter: bla
   7895..8755    +  CDS            AmpR: β-lactamase; bla; confers resistance to ampicillin, carbenicillin, and related antibiotics
   8926..319     +  rep_origin     ori (across the origin): high-copy-number ColE1/pMB1/pBR322/pUC origin of replication
>Addgene plasmid #140253 | miniCGBE1 (pBM1219) | addgene full sequence | sequence record 291771 | Addgene NGS Result
GTTGGACTCAAGACGATAGTTACCGGATAAGGCGCAGCGGTCGGGCTGAACGGGGGGTTCGTGCACACAG
CCCAGCTTGGAGCGAACGACCTACACCGAACTGAGATACCTACAGCGTGAGCTATGAGAAAGCGCCACGC
TTCCCGAAGGGAGAAAGGCGGACAGGTATCCGGTAAGCGGCAGGGTCGGAACAGGAGAGCGCACGAGGGA
GCTTCCAGGGGGAAACGCCTGGTATCTTTATAGTCCTGTCGGGTTTCGCCACCTCTGACTTGAGCGTCGA
TTTTTGTGATGCTCGTCAGGGGGGCGGAGCCTATGGAAAAACGCCAGCAACGCGGCCTTTTTACGGTTCC
TGGCCTTTTGCTGGCCTTTTGCTCACATGTTCTTTCCTGCGTTATCCCCTGATTCTGTGGATAACCGTAT
TACCGCCTTTGAGTGAGCTGATACCGCTCGCCGCAGCCGAACGACCGAGCGCAGCGAGTCAGTGAGCGAG
GAAGCGGAAGAGCGCCCAATACGCAAACCGCCTCTCCCCGCGCGTTGGCCGATTCATTAATGCAGCTGGC
ACGACAGGTTTCCCGACTGGAAAGCGGGCAGTGAGCGCAACGCAATTAATGTGAGTTAGCTCACTCATTA
GGCACCCTAGGCTTTACACTTTATGCTTCCGGCTCGTATGTTGTGTGGAATTGTGAGCGGATAACAATTT
CACACAGGAAACAGCTATGACCATGATTACGCCAAGCTCTAGCTAGAGGTCGACGGTATCGAGCCCCAGC
TGGTTCTTTCCGCCTCAGAAGCCATAGAGCCCACCGCATCCCCAGCATGCCTGCTATTGTCTTCCCAATC
CTCCCCCTTGCTGTCCTGCCCCACCCCACCCCCCAGAATAGAATGACACCTACTCAGACAATGCGATGCA
ATTTCCTCATTTTATTAGGAAAGGACAGTGGGAGTGGCACCTTCCAGGGTCAAGGAAGGCACGGGGGAGG
GGCAAACAACAGATGGCTGGCAACTAGAAGGCACAGTCGAGGCTGATCAGCGGGTTTAAACTCAATGGTG
ATGGTGATGATGACCGGTCACTTGTACAGCTCGTCCATGCCGAGAGTGATCCCGGCGGCGGTCACGAACT
CCAGCAGGACCATGTGATCGCGCTTCTCGTTGGGGTCTTTGCTCAGGGCGGACTGGGTGCTCAGGTAGTG
GTTGTCGGGCAGCAGCACGGGGCCGTCGCCGATGGGGGTGTTCTGCTGGTAGTGGTCGGCGAGCTGCACG
CTGCCGTCCTCGATGTTGTGGCGGATCTTGAAGTTCACCTTGATGCCGTTCTTCTGCTTGTCGGCCATGA
TATAGACGTTGTGGCTGTTGTAGTTGTACTCCAGCTTGTGCCCCAGGATGTTGCCGTCCTCCTTGAAGTC
GATGCCCTTCAGCTCGATGCGGTTCACCAGGGTGTCGCCCTCGAACTTCACCTCGGCGCGGGTCTTGTAG
TTGCCGTCGTCCTTGAAGAAGATGGTGCGCTCCTGGACGTAGCCTTCGGGCATGGCGGACTTGAAGAAGT
CGTGCTGCTTCATGTGGTCGGGGTAGCGGCTGAAGCACTGCACGCCGTAGGTCAGGGTGGTCACGAGGGT
GGGCCAGGGCACGGGCAGCTTGCCGGTGGTGCAGATGAACTTCAGGGTCAGCTTGCCGTAGGTGGCATCG
CCCTCGCCCTCGCCGGACACGCTGAACTTGTGGCCGTTTACGTCGCCGTCCAGCTCGACCAGGATGGGCA
CCACCCCGGTGAACAGCTCCTCGCCCTTGCTCACCATCGGTCCAGGATTCTCTTCGACATCTCCGGCTTG
TTTCAGCAGAGAGAAGTTTGTTGCGCCGCTTCCACCGCCTCCGACTTTCCTCTTCTTCTTGGGCTCGAAT
TCGCTGCCGTCGGCGGTTCTTTTTGAGCCGCCAGAGTCACCTCCCAGCTGAGACAGGTCGATCCGTGTCT
CGTACAGGCCGGTGATGCTCTGGTGGATCAGGGTGGCGTCCAGCACCTCTTTGGTGCTGGTGTACCTCTT
CCGGTCGATGGTGGTGTCAAAGTACTTGAAGGCGGCAGGGGCTCCCAGATTGGTCAGGGTAAACAGGTGG
ATGATATTCTCGGCCTGCTCTCTGATGGGCTTATCCCGGTGCTTGTTGTAGGCGGACAGCACTTTGTCCA
GATTAGCGTCGGCCAGGATCACTCTCTTGGAGAACTCGCTGATCTGCTCGATGATCTCGTCCAGGTAGTG
CTTGTGCTGTTCCACAAACAGCTGTTTCTGCTCATTATCCTCGGGGGAGCCCTTCAGCTTCTCATAGTGG
CTGGCCAGGTACAGGAAGTTCACATATTTGGAGGGCAGGGCCAGTTCGTTTCCCTTCTGCAGTTCGCCGG
CAGAGGCCAGCATTCTCTTCCGGCCGTTTTCCAGCTCGAACAGGGAGTACTTAGGCAGCTTGATGATCAG
GTCCTTTTTCACTTCTTTGTAGCCCTTGGCTTCCAGAAAGTCGATGGGATTCTTCTCGAAGCTGCTTCTT
TCCATGATGGTGATCCCCAGCAGCTCTTTCACACTCTTCAGTTTCTTGGACTTGCCCTTTTCCACTTTGG
CCACCACCAGCACAGAATAGGCCACGGTGGGGCTGTCGAAGCCGCCGTACTTCTTAGGGTCCCAGTCCTT
CTTTCTGGCGATCAGCTTATCGCTGTTCCTCTTGGGCAGGATAGACTCTTTGCTGAAGCCGCCTGTCTGC
ACCTCGGTCTTTTTCACGATATTCACTTGGGGCATGCTCAGCACTTTCCGCACGGTGGCAAAATCCCGGC
CCTTATCCCACACGATCTCCCCGGTTTCGCCGTTTGTCTCGATCAGAGGCCGCTTCCGGATCTCGCCGTT
GGCCAGGGTAATCTCGGTCTTGAAAAAGTTCATGATGTTGCTGTAGAAGAAGTACTTGGCGGTAGCCTTG
CCGATTTCCTGCTCGCTCTTGGCGATCATCTTCCGCACGTCGTACACCTTGTAGTCGCCGTACACGAACT
CGCTTTCCAGCTTAGGGTACTTTTTGATCAGGGCGGTTCCCACGACGGCGTTCAGGTAGGCGTCGTGGGC
GTGGTGGTAGTTGTTGATCTCGCGCACTTTGTAAAACTGGAAATCCTTCCGGAAATCGGACACCAGCTTG
GACTTCAGGGTGATCACTTTCACTTCCCGGATCAGCTTGTCATTCTCGTCGTACTTAGTGTTCATCCGGG
AGTCCAGGATCTGTGCCACGTGCTTTGTGATCTGCCGGGTTTCCACCAGCTGTCTCTTGATGAAGCCGGC
CTTATCCAGTTCGCTCAGGCCGCCTCTCTCGGCCTTGGTCAGATTGTCGAACTTTCTCTGGGTAATCAGC
TTGGCGTTCAGCAGCTGCCGCCAGTAGTTCTTCATCTTCTTCACGACCTCTTCGGAGGGCACGTTGTCGC
TCTTGCCCCGGTTCTTGTCGCTTCTGGTCAGCACCTTGTTGTCGATGGAGTCGTCCTTCAGAAAGCTCTG
AGGCACGATATGGTCCACATCGTAGTCGGACAGCCGGTTGATGTCCAGTTCCTGGTCCACGTACATATCC
CGCCCATTCTGCAGGTAGTACAGGTACAGCTTCTCGTTCTGCAGCTGGGTGTTTTCCACGGGGTGTTCTT
TCAGGATCTGGCTGCCCAGCTCTTTGATGCCCTCTTCGATCCGCTTCATTCTCTCGCGGCTGTTCTTCTG
TCCCTTCTGGGTGGTCTGGTTCTCTCTGGCCATTTCGATCACGATGTTCTCGGGCTTGTGCCGGCCCATC
ACTTTCACGAGCTCGTCCACCACCTTCACTGTCTGCAGGATGCCCTTCTTAATGGCGGGGCTGCCGGCCA
GATTGGCAATGTGCTCGTGCAGGCTATCGCCCTGGCCGGACACCTGGGCTTTCTGGATGTCCTCTTTAAA
GGTCAGGCTGTCGTCGTGGATCAGCTGCATGAAGTTTCTGTTGGCGAAGCCGTCGGACTTCAGGAAATCC
AGGATTGTCTTGCCGGACTGCTTGTCCCGGATGCCGTTGATCAGCTTCCGGCTCAGCCTGCCCCAGCCGG
TGTATCTCCGCCGCTTCAGCTGCTTCATCACTTTGTCGTCGAACAGGTGGGCATAGGTTTTCAGCCGTTC
CTCGATCATCTCTCTGTCCTCAAACAGTGTCAGGGTCAGCACGATATCTTCCAGAATGTCCTCGTTTTCC
TCATTGTCCAGGAAGTCCTTGTCCTTGATAATTTTCAGCAGATCGTGGTATGTGCCCAGGGAGGCGTTGA
ACCGATCTTCCACGCCGGAGATTTCCACGGAGTCGAAGCACTCGATTTTCTTGAAGTAGTCCTCTTTCAG
CTGCTTCACGGTCACTTTCCGGTTGGTCTTGAACAGCAGGTCCACGATGGCCTTTTTCTGCTCGCCGCTC
AGGAAGGCGGGCTTTCTCATTCCCTCGGTCACGTATTTCACTTTGGTCAGCTCGTTATACACGGTGAAGT
ACTCGTACAGCAGGCTGTGCTTGGGCAGCACCTTCTCGTTGGGCAGGTTCTTATCGAAGTTGGTCATCCG
CTCGATGAAGCTCTGGGCGGAAGCGCCCTTGTCCACCACTTCCTCGAAGTTCCAGGGGGTGATGGTTTCC
TCGCTCTTTCTGGTCATCCAGGCGAATCTGCTGTTTCCCCTGGCCAGAGGGCCCACGTAGTAGGGGATGC
GGAAGGTCAGGATCTTCTCGATCTTTTCCCGGTTGTCCTTCAGGAATGGGTAAAAATCTTCCTGCCGCCG
CAGAATGGCGTGCAGCTCTCCCAGGTGGATCTGGTGGGGGATGCTGCCGTTGTCGAAGGTCCGCTGCTTC
CGCAGCAGGTCCTCTCTGTTCAGCTTCACGAGCAGTTCCTCGGTGCCGTCCATCTTTTCCAGGATGGGCT
TGATGAACTTGTAGAACTCTTCCTGGCTGGCTCCGCCGTCAATGTAGCCGGCGTAGCCGTTCTTGCTCTG
GTCGAAGAAAATCTCTTTGTACTTCTCAGGCAGCTGCTGCCGCACGAGAGCTTTCAGCAGGGTCAGGTCC
TGGTGGTGCTCGTCGTATCTCTTGATCATAGAGGCGCTCAGGGGGGCCTTGGTGATCTCGGTGTTCACTC
TCAGGATGTCGCTCAGCAGGATGGCGTCGGACAGGTTCTTGGCGGCCAGAAACAGGTCGGCGTACTGGTC
GCCGATCTGGGCCAGCAGGTTGTCCAGGTCGTCGTCGTAGGTGTCCTTGCTCAGCTGCAGTTTGGCATCC
TCGGCCAGGTCGAAGTTGCTCTTGAAGTTGGGGGTCAGGCCCAGGCTCAGGGCAATCAGGTTTCCGAACA
GGCCATTCTTCTTCTCGCCGGGCAGCTGGGCGATCAGATTTTCCAGCCGTCTGCTCTTGCTCAGTCTGGC
AGACAGGATGGCCTTGGCGTCCACGCCGCTGGCGTTGATGGGGTTTTCCTCGAACAGCTGGTTGTAGGTC
TGCACCAGCTGGATGAACAGCTTGTCCACGTCGCTGTTGTCGGGGTTCAGGTCGCCCTCGATCAGGAAGT
GGCCCCGGAACTTGATCATGTGGGCCAGGGCCAGATAGATCAGCCGCAGGTCGGCCTTGTCGGTGCTGTC
CACCAGTTTCTTTCTCAGGTGGTAGATGGTGGGGTACTTCTCGTGGTAGGCCACCTCGTCCACGATGTTG
CCGAAGATGGGGTGCCGCTCGTGCTTCTTATCCTCTTCCACCAGGAAGGACTCTTCCAGTCTGTGGAAGA
AGCTGTCGTCCACCTTGGCCATCTCGTTGCTGAAGATCTCTTGCAGATAGCAGATCCGGTTCTTCCGTCT
GGTGTATCTTCTTCTGGCGGTTCTCTTCAGCCGGGTGGCCTCGGCTGTTTCGCCGCTGTCGAACAGCAGG
GCTCCGATCAGGTTCTTCTTGATGCTGTGCCGGTCGGTGTTGCCCAGCACCTTGAATTTCTTGCTGGGCA
CCTTGTACTCGTCGGTGATCACGGCCCAGCCCACAGAGTTGGTGCCGATGGCCAGGCCGATGCTGTACTT
CTTGTCGCTGCCGCCGCTGCTGCCGCCACTGCTCTCTGGTGTTGCTGACTCGCTTGTTCCTGGTGTCTCG
CTGCCAGAGGATCCTCCGCTAGATCCTCCAGACTTCAGGCCTGTGGCCCACAGGATGTGGGGTGGCAGCC
TCTGATAGTGACAAGACTGCAGGGCGATTGTAAAGAAGGTCAGCTGGGGCTGCTTTCTCCGCAGGATATT
CAGACAAGGGGGCAGGCCCAGGATGATGCAATACAGCTCCAGCACGTACAGGCGCACCCACAGGTGTGGG
TACCTAGGCCAGTGGGCCTCGTTGCTAGGAGAATAATTCACGAAGTTCCGCCAGCAGTAGCCGGACTCCT
GCTCTGTCATGATCTGGATGGTCACGCCGGAGCTGATCAGATCGCGCAGGCCCTGCCTATTCCTTGGGTC
TGCGTGGTGATACAGCCTGGCGATGTAGATAAACAGTGTCACGTGTGGATATCTGGACAGGAACTCGGTG
ATGGCCCTGCTACACTCTCCGCAAGGGGACCAGCTCAGAAACCATGTGATGCTACATCTGGTATTGGGGC
AGAAGTACCGCTCTGTGGTAAACTTCTCGATGAAGTTCACCTCCACGTGCTTATTTGTGTTCTGAGAGGT
GTGCCTCCAGATGGAGTGCCTGCCTCCCCAGTTGATCTCGTACAGCAGGCATGTCTCCTTGGCCAGCTCC
CGGGGGTCAAAGAACACTTCAAACTCGTGAGGTTCAATCCGGCGGCGCAGGGTTGGATCGACGGCGACAG
GCCCAGTCTCTGAGGAGACTTTCCGCTTCTTCTTTGGTGACTCGAACTCGCTTCCGTCGGCTGTCCGTTT
CATGGTGGCGGCTCTCCCTATAGTGAGTCGTATTAGCGGCCGCGGATCTCTAGCGGATCTGACGGTTCAC
TAAACCAGCTCTGCTTATATAGACCTCCCACCGTACACGCCTACCGCCCATTTGCGTCAATGGGGCGGAG
TTGTTACGACATTTTGGAAAGTCCCGTTGATTTTGGTGCCAAAACAAACTCCCATTGACGTCAATGGGGT
GGAGACTTGGAAATCCCCGTGAGTCAAACCGCTATCCACGCCCATTGATGTACTGCCAAAACCGCATCAC
CATGGTAATAGCGATGACTAATACGTAGATGTACTGCCAAGTAGGAAAGTCCCATAAGGTCATGTACTGG
GCATAATGCCAGGCGGGCCATTTACCGTCATTGACGTCAATAGGGGGCGTACTTGGCATATGATACACTT
GATGTACTGCCAAGTGGGCAGTTTACCGTAAATACTCCACCCATTGACGTCAATGGAAAGTCCCTATTGG
CGTTACTATGGGAACATACGTCATTATTGACGTCAATGGGCGGGGGTCGTTGGGCGGTCAGCCAGGCGGG
CCATTTACCGTAAGTTATGTAACGCGGAACTCCATATATGGGCTATGAACTAATGACCCCGTAATTGATT
ACTATTAATAACTAGTCAATAATCAATGTCAACGCGTATATCTGGCCCGTACATCGCGAAGCAGCGCAAA
ACGCCTAACCCTAAGCAGATTCTTCATGCAATTGTCGGTCAAGCCTTGCCTTGTTGTAGCTTAAATTTTG
CTCGCGCACTACTCAGCGACCTCCAACACACAAGCAGGGAGCAGATACTGGCTTAACTATGCGGCATCAG
AGCAGATTGTACTGAGAGTCGACCCTAGGGGATCGGGAGATCGATCTCCCGATCCGTCGACGTCAGGTGG
CACTTTTCGGGGAAATGTGCGCGGAACCCCTATTTGTTTATTTTTCTAAATACATTCAAATATGTATCCG
CTCATGAGACAATAACCCTGATAAATGCTTCAATAATATTGAAAAAGGAAGAGTATGAGTATTCAACATT
TCCGTGTCGCCCTTATTCCCTTTTTTGCGGCATTTTGCCTTCCTGTTTTTGCTCACCCAGAAACGCTGGT
GAAAGTAAAAGATGCTGAAGATCAGTTGGGTGCACGAGTGGGTTACATCGAACTGGATCTCAACAGCGGT
AAGATCCTTGAGAGTTTTCGCCCCGAAGAACGTTTTCCAATGATGAGCACTTTTAAAGTTCTGCTATGTG
GCGCGGTATTATCCCGTATTGACGCCGGGCAAGAGCAACTCGGTCGCCGCATACACTATTCTCAGAATGA
CTTGGTTGAGTACTCACCAGTCACAGAAAAGCATCTTACGGATGGCATGACAGTAAGAGAATTATGCAGT
GCTGCCATAACCATGAGTGATAACACTGCGGCCAACTTACTTCTGACAACGATCGGAGGACCGAAGGAGC
TAACCGCTTTTTTGCACAACATGGGGGATCATGTAACTCGCCTTGATCGTTGGGAACCGGAGCTGAATGA
AGCCATACCAAACGACGAGCGTGACACCACGATGCCTGTAGCAATGGCAACAACGTTGCGCAAACTATTA
ACTGGCGAACTACTTACTCTAGCTTCCCGGCAACAATTAATAGACTGGATGGAGGCGGATAAAGTTGCAG
GACCACTTCTGCGCTCGGCCCTTCCGGCTGGCTGGTTTATTGCTGATAAATCTGGAGCCGGTGAGCGTGG
GTCTCGCGGTATCATTGCAGCACTGGGGCCAGATGGTAAGCCCTCCCGTATCGTAGTTATCTACACGACG
GGGAGTCAGGCAACTATGGATGAACGAAATAGACAGATCGCTGAGATAGGTGCCTCACTGATTAAGCATT
GGTAACTGTCAGACCAAGTTTACTCATATATACTTTAGATTGATTTAAAACTTCATTTTTAATTTAAAAG
GATCTAGGTGAAGATCCTTTTTGATAATCTCATGACCAAAATCCCTTAACGTGAGTTTTCGTTCCACTGA
GTGTCAGACCCCGTAGAAAAGATCAAAGGATCTTCTTGAGATCCTTTTTTTCTGCGCGTAATCTGCTGCT
TGCAAACAAAAAAACCACCGCTACCAGCGGTGGTTTGTTTGCCGGATCAAGAGCTACCAACTCTTTTTCC
GAAGGTAACTGGCTTCAGCAGAGCGCAGATACCAAATACTGTTCTTCTAGTGTAGCCGTAGTTAGGCCAC
CACTTCAAGAACTCTGTAGCACCGCCTACATACCTCGCTCTGCTAATCCTGTTACCAGTGGCTGCTGCCA
GTGGCGATAAGTCGTGTCTTACCGG
